>Addgene plasmid #83744 | MSCV-6NBC-GFP-PGK-Puro-Barcode67 | depositor full sequence | sequence record 159920 | Full Sequence
TGAAAGACCCCACCTGTAGGTTTGGCAAGCTAGCTTAAGTAACGCCATTTTGCAAGGCATGGAAAATACA
TAACTGAGAATAGAGAAGTTCAGATCAAGGTTAGGAACAGAGAGACAGCAGAATATGGGCCAAACAGGAT
ATCTGTGGTAAGCAGTTCCTGCCCCGGCTCAGGGCCAAGAACAGATGGTCCCCAGATGCGGTCCCGCCCT
CAGCAGTTTCTAGAGAACCATCAGATGTTTCCAGGGTGCCCCAAGGACCTGAAATGACCCTGTGCCTTAT
TTGAACTAACCAATCAGTTCGCTTCTCGCTTCTGTTCGCGCGCTTCTGCTCCCCGAGCTCAATAAAAGAG
CCCACAACCCCTCACTCGGCGCGCCAGTCCTCCGATAGACTGCGTCGCCCGGGTACCCGTATTCCCAATA
AAGCCTCTTGCTGTTTGCATCCGAATCGTGGACTCGCTGATCCTTGGGAGGGTCTCCTCAGATTGATTGA
CTGCCCACCTCGGGGGTCTTTCATTTGGAGGTTCCACCGAGATTTGGAGACCCCTGCCCAGGGACCACCG
ACCCCCCCGCCGGGAGGTAAGCTGGCCAGCGGTCGTTTCGTGTCTGTCTCTGTCTTTGTGCGTGTTTGTG
CCGGCATCTAATGTTTGCGCCTGCGTCTGTACTAGTTAGCTAACTAGCTCTGTATCTGGCGGACCCGTGG
TGGAACTGACGAGTTCTGAACACCCGGCCGCAACCCTGGGAGACGTCCCAGGGACTTTGGGGGCCGTTTT
TGTGGCCCGACCTGAGGAAGGGAGTCGATGTGGAATCCGACCCCGTCAGGATATGTGGTTCTGGTAGGAG
ACGAGAACCTAAAACAGTTCCCGCCTCCGTCTGAATTTTTGCTTTCGGTTTGGAACCGAAGCCGCGCGTC
TTGTCTGCTGCAGCGCTGCAGCATCGTTCTGTGTTGTCTCTGTCTGACTGTGTTTCTGTATTTGTCTGAA
AATTAGGGCCAGACTGTTACCACTCCCTTAAGTTTGACCTTAGGTCACTGGAAAGATGTCGAGCGGATCG
CTCACAACCAGTCGGTAGATGTCAAGAAGAGACGTTGGGTTACCTTCTGCTCTGCAGAATGGCCAACCTT
TAACGTCGGATGGCCGCGAGACGGCACCTTTAACCGAGACCTCATCACCCAGGTTAAGATCAAGGTCTTT
TCACCTGGCCCGCATGGACACCCAGACCAGGTCCCCTACATCGTGACCTGGGAAGCCTTGGCTTTTGACC
CCCCTCCCTGGGTCAAGCCCTTTGTACACCCTAAGCCTCCGCCTCCTCTTCCTCCATCCGCCCCGTCTCT
CCCCCTTGAACCTCCTCGTTCGACCCCGCCTCGATCCTCCCTTTATCCAGCCCTCACTCCTTCTCTAGGC
GCCGGAATTAGATCCAGCTACCCACCATGGTGAGCAAGGGCGAGGAGCTGTTCACCGGGGTGGTGCCCAT
CCTGGTCGAGCTGGACGGCGACGTAAACGGCCACAAGTTCAGCGTGTCCGGCGAGGGCGAGGGCGATGCC
ACCTACGGCAAGCTGACCCTGAAGTTCATCTGCACCACCGGCAAGCTGCCCGTGCCCTGGCCCACCCTCG
TGACCACCCTGACCTACGGCGTGCAGTGCTTCAGCCGCTACCCCGACCACATGAAGCAGCACGACTTCTT
CAAGTCCGCCATGCCCGAAGGCTACGTCCAGGAGCGCACCATCTTCTTCAAGGACGACGGCAACTACAAG
ACCCGCGCCGAGGTGAAGTTCGAGGGCGACACCCTGGTGAACCGCATCGAGCTGAAGGGCATCGACTTCA
AGGAGGACGGCAACATCCTGGGGCACAAGCTGGAGTACAACTACAACAGCCACAACGTCTATATCATGGC
CGACAAGCAGAAGAACGGCATCAAGGTGAACTTCAAGATCCGCCACAACATCGAGGACGGCAGCGTGCAG
CTCGCCGACCACTACCAGCAGAACACCCCCATCGGCGACGGCCCCGTGCTGCTGCCCGACAACCACTACC
TGAGCACCCAGTCCGCCCTGAGCAAAGACCCCAACGAGAAGCGCGATCACATGGTCCTGCTGGAGTTCGT
GACCGCCGCCGGGATCACTCTCGGCATGGACGAGCTGTACAAGTAGCGGAGAATTCTACCGGGTAGGGGA
GGCGCTTTTCCCAAGGCAGTCTGGAGCATGCGCTTTAGCAGCCCCGCTGGGCACTTGGCGCTACACAAGT
GGCCTCTGGCCTCGCACACATTCCACATCCACCGGTAGGCGCCAACCGGCTCCGTTCTTTGGTGGCCCCT
TCGCGCCACCTTCTACTCCTCCCCTAGTCAGGAAGTTCCCCCCCGCCCCGCAGCTCGCGTCGTGCAGGAC
GTGACAAATGGAAGTAGCACGTCTCACTAGTCTCGTGCAGATGGACAGCACCGCTGAGCAATGGAAGCGG
GTAGGCCTTTGGGGCAGCGGCCAATAGCAGCTTTGCTCCTTCGCTTTCTGGGCTCAGAGGCTGGGAAGGG
GTGGGTCCGGGGGCGGGCTCAGGGGCGGGCTCAGGGGCGGGGCGGGCGCCCGAAGGTCCTCCGGAGGCCC
GGCATTCTGCACGCTTCAAAAGCGCACGTCTGCCGCGCTGTTCTCCTCTTCCTCATCTCCGGGCCTTTCG
ACCTGCAGCCCAAGCTTACCATGACCGAGTACAAGCCCACGGTGCGCCTCGCCACCCGCGACGACGTCCC
CAGGGCCGTACGCACCCTCGCCGCCGCGTTCGCCGACTACCCCGCCACGCGCCACACCGTCGATCCGGAC
CGCCACATCGAGCGGGTCACCGAGCTGCAAGAACTCTTCCTCACGCGCGTCGGGCTCGACATCGGCAAGG
TGTGGGTCGCGGACGACGGCGCCGCGGTGGCGGTCTGGACCACGCCGGAGAGCGTCGAAGCGGGGGCGGT
GTTCGCCGAGATCGGCCCGCGCATGGCCGAGTTGAGCGGTTCCCGGCTGGCCGCGCAGCAACAGATGGAA
GGCCTCCTGGCGCCGCACCGGCCCAAGGAGCCCGCGTGGTTCCTGGCCACCGTCGGCGTCTCGCCCGACC
ACCAGGGCAAGGGTCTGGGCAGCGCCGTCGTGCTCCCCGGAGTGGAGGCGGCCGAGCGCGCCGGGGTGCC
CGCCTTCCTGGAGACCTCCGCGCCCCGCAACCTCCCCTTCTACGAGCGGCTCGGCTTCACCGTCACCGCC
GACGTCGAGGTGCCCGAAGGACCGCGCACCTGGTGCATGACCCGCAAGCCCGGTGCCTGACGCCCGCCCC
ACGACCCGCAGCGCCCGACCGAAAGGAGCGCACGACCCCATGCATCGATAAAATAAAAGATTTTATTTAG
TCTCCAGAAAAAGGGGGGAATGAAAGACCCCACCTGTAGGTTTGGCAAGCTAGCTTAAGTAACGCCATTT
TGCAAGGCATGGAAAATACATAACTGAGAATAGAGAAGTTCAGATCAAGGTTAGGAACAGAGAGACAGCA
GAATATGGGCCAAACAGGATATCTGTGGTAAGCAGTTCCTGCCCCGGCTCAGGGCCAAGAACAGATGGTC
CCCAGATGCGGTCCCGCCCTCAGCAGTTTCTAGAGAACCATCAGATGTTTCCAGGGTGCCCCAAGGACCT
GAAATGACCCTGTGCCTTATTTGAACTAACCAATCAGTTCGCTTCTCGCTTCTGTTCGCGCGCTTCTGCT
CCCCGAGCTCAATAAAAGAGCCCACAACCCCTCACTCGGCGCGCCAGTCCTCCGATAGACTGCGTCGCCC
GGGTACCCGTGTATCCAATAAACCCTCTTGCAGTTGCATCCGACTTGTGGTCTCGCTGTTCCTTGGGAGG
GTCTCCTCTGAGTGATTGACTACCCGTCAGCGGGGGTCTTTCATGGGTAACAGTTTCTTGAAGTTGGAGA
ACAACATTCTGAGGGTAGGAGTCGAATATTAAGTAATCCTGACTCAATTAGCCACTGTTTTGAATCCACA
TACTCCAATACTCCTGAAATAGTTCATTATGGACAGCGCAGAAGAGCTGGGGAGAATTAATTCGTAATCA
TGGTCATAGCTGTTTCCTGTGTGAAATTGTTATCCGCTCACAATTCCACACAACATACGAGCCGGAAGCA
TAAAGTGTAAAGCCTGGGGTGCCTAATGAGTGAGCTAACTCACATTAATTGCGTTGCGCTCACTGCCCGC
TTTCCAGTCGGGAAACCTGTCGTGCCAGCTGCATTAATGAATCGGCCAACGCGCGGGGAGAGGCGGTTTG
CGTATTGGGCGCTCTTCCGCTTCCTCGCTCACTGACTCGCTGCGCTCGGTCGTTCGGCTGCGGCGAGCGG
TATCAGCTCACTCAAAGGCGGTAATACGGTTATCCACAGAATCAGGGGATAACGCAGGAAAGAACATGTG
AGCAAAAGGCCAGCAAAAGGCCAGGAACCGTAAAAAGGCCGCGTTGCTGGCGTTTTTCCATAGGCTCCGC
CCCCCTGACGAGCATCACAAAAATCGACGCTCAAGTCAGAGGTGGCGAAACCCGACAGGACTATAAAGAT
ACCAGGCGTTTCCCCCTGGAAGCTCCCTCGTGCGCTCTCCTGTTCCGACCCTGCCGCTTACCGGATACCT
GTCCGCCTTTCTCCCTTCGGGAAGCGTGGCGCTTTCTCATAGCTCACGCTGTAGGTATCTCAGTTCGGTG
TAGGTCGTTCGCTCCAAGCTGGGCTGTGTGCACGAACCCCCCGTTCAGCCCGACCGCTGCGCCTTATCCG
GTAACTATCGTCTTGAGTCCAACCCGGTAAGACACGACTTATCGCCACTGGCAGCAGCCACTGGTAACAG
GATTAGCAGAGCGAGGTATGTAGGCGGTGCTACAGAGTTCTTGAAGTGGTGGCCTAACTACGGCTACACT
AGAAGGACAGTATTTGGTATCTGCGCTCTGCTGAAGCCAGTTACCTTCGGAAAAAGAGTTGGTAGCTCTT
GATCCGGCAAACAAACCACCGCTGGTAGCGGTGGTTTTTTTGTTTGCAAGCAGCAGATTACGCGCAGAAA
AAAAGGATCTCAAGAAGATCCTTTGATCTTTTCTACGGGGTCTGACGCTCAGTGGAACGAAAACTCACGT
TAAGGGATTTTGGTCATGAGATTATCAAAAAGGATCTTCACCTAGATCCTTTTAAATTAAAAATGAAGTT
TTAAATCAATCTAAAGTATATATGAGTAAACTTGGTCTGACAGTTACCAATGCTTAATCAGTGAGGCACC
TATCTCAGCGATCTGTCTATTTCGTTCATCCATAGTTGCCTGACTCCCCGTCGTGTAGATAACTACGATA
CGGGAGGGCTTACCATCTGGCCCCAGTGCTGCAATGATACCGCGAGACCCACGCTCACCGGCTCCAGATT
TATCAGCAATAAACCAGCCAGCCGGAAGGGCCGAGCGCAGAAGTGGTCCTGCAACTTTATCCGCCTCCAT
CCAGTCTATTAATTGTTGCCGGGAAGCTAGAGTAAGTAGTTCGCCAGTTAATAGTTTGCGCAACGTTGTT
GCCATTGCTACAGGCATCGTGGTGTCACGCTCGTCGTTTGGTATGGCTTCATTCAGCTCCGGTTCCCAAC
GATCAAGGCGAGTTACATGATCCCCCATGTTGTGCAAAAAAGCGGTTAGCTCCTTCGGTCCTCCGATCGT
TGTCAGAAGTAAGTTGGCCGCAGTGTTATCACTCATGGTTATGGCAGCACTGCATAATTCTCTTACTGTC
ATGCCATCCGTAAGATGCTTTTCTGTGACTGGTGAGTACTCAACCAAGTCATTCTGAGAATAGTGTATGC
GGCGACCGAGTTGCTCTTGCCCGGCGTCAATACGGGATAATACCGCGCCACATAGCAGAACTTTAAAAGT
GCTCATCATTGGAAAACGTTCTTCGGGGCGAAAACTCTCAAGGATCTTACCGCTGTTGAGATCCAGTTCG
ATGTAACCCACTCGTGCACCCAACTGATCTTCAGCATCTTTTACTTTCACCAGCGTTTCTGGGTGAGCAA
AAACAGGAAGGCAAAATGCCGCAAAAAAGGGAATAAGGGCGACACGGAAATGTTGAATACTCATACTCTT
CCTTTTTCAATATTATTGAAGCATTTATCAGGGTTATTGTCTCATGAGCGGATACATATTTGAATGTATT
TAGAAAAATAAACAAATAGGGGTTCCGCGCACATTTCCCCGAAAAGTGCCACCTGACGTCTAAGAAACCA
TTATTATCATGACATTAACCTATAAAAATAGGCGTATCACGAGGCCCTTTCGTCTCGCGCGTTTCGGTGA
TGACGGTGAAAACCTCTGACACATGCAGCTCCCGGAGACGGTCACAGCTTGTCTGTAAGCGGATGCCGGG
AGCAGACAAGCCCGTCAGGGCGCGTCAGCGGGTGTTGGCGGGTGTCGGGGCTGGCTTAACTATGCGGCAT
CAGAGCAGATTGTACTGAGAGTGCACCATATGCGGTGTGAAATACCGCACAGATGCGTAAGGAGAAAATA
CCGCATCAGGCGCCATTCGCCATTCAGGCTGCGCAACTGTTGGGAAGGGCGATCGGTGCGGGCCTCTTCG
CTATTACGCCAGCTGGCGAAAGGGGGATGTGCTGCAAGGCGATTAAGTTGGGTAACGCCAGGGTTTTCCC
AGTCACGACGTTGTAAAACGACGGCGCAAGGAATGGTGCATGCAAGGAGATGGCGCCCAACAGTCCCCCG
GCCACGGGGCCTGCCACCATACCCACGCCGAAACAAGCGCTCATGAGCCCGAAGTGGCGAGCCCGATCTT
CCCCATCGGTGATGTCGGCGATATAGGCGCCAGCAACCGCACCTGTGGCGCCGGTGATGCCGGCCACGAT
GCGTCCGGCGTAGAGGCGATTAGTCCAATTTGTTAAAGACAGGATATCAGTGGTCCAGGCTCTAGTTTTG
ACTCAACAATATCACCAGCTGAAGCCTATAGAGTACGAGCCATAGATAAAATAAAAGATTTTATTTAGTC
TCCAGAAAAAGGGGGGAA
Features (pLannotate 1.2.2; 19 found; start..end, strand, type, name):
    579..920     +  misc_feature   MESV Ψ: packaging signal of murine embryonic stem cell virus
    987..1403    +  CDS            gag (truncated): truncated Moloney murine leukemia virus (MMLV) gag gene lacking the start codon
   1427..2143    +  CDS            EGFP: EGFP is a basic (constitutively fluorescent) green fluorescent protein published in 1996, derived from Aequorea victoria. It is reported to be a rapidly-maturing weak dimer with moderate acid sensitivity.
   2161..2660    +  promoter       PGK promoter: mouse phosphoglycerate kinase 1 promoter
   2681..3280    +  CDS            PuroR: puromycin N-acetyltransferase; pac from Streptomyces alboniger; confers resistance to puromycin
   3380..3894    +  LTR            3' LTR: 3' long terminal repeat from murine embryonic stem cell virus
   4087..4103    -  protein_bind   lac operator: The lac repressor binds to the lac operator to inhibit transcription in E. coli. This inhibition can be relieved by adding lactose or isopropyl-β-D-thiogalactopyranoside (IPTG). lac repressor encoded by lacI
   4111..4141    -  promoter       lac promoter: promoter for the E. coli lac operon
   4156..4177    -  protein_bind   CAP binding site: CAP binding activates transcription in the presence of cAMP. E. coli catabolite activator protein
   4190..4282    -  CDS            lacI (fragment): lac repressor; lacI; The lac repressor binds to the lac operator to inhibit transcription in E. coli. This inhibition can be relieved by adding lactose or isopropyl-β-D-thiogalactopyranoside (IPTG).
   4465..5053    -  rep_origin     ori: high-copy-number ColE1/pMB1/pBR322/pUC origin of replication
   5224..6084    -  CDS            AmpR: β-lactamase; bla; confers resistance to ampicillin, carbenicillin, and related antibiotics
   6085..6189    -  promoter       AmpR promoter: bla
   6284..6319    +  CDS            rop (fragment): Rop protein, which maintains plasmids at low copy number; rop
   6421..6520    +  misc_feature   bom (fragment): basis of mobility region from pBR322
   6526..6675    -  CDS            lacZα (fragment): LacZα fragment of β-galactosidase; lacZ fragment
   6675..6876    -  CDS            TcR (fragment): tetracycline efflux protein; tet; confers resistance to tetracycline
   6877..6975    +  CDS            env (fragment): murine leukemia virus gPr80 envelope polyprotein precursor; env; proteolytically cleaved into gp70SU and p15TM subunits
   7017..515     +  LTR            5' LTR (across the origin): 5' long terminal repeat from murine embryonic stem cell virus
