[The description below was written by a language model from this plasmid's Addgene catalogue record and pLannotate feature annotations shown in this document.]
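Description:
MSCV-6NBC-GFP-PGK-Puro-Barcode67 is a gammaretroviral transfer vector built on the murine stem cell virus (MSCV) backbone, about 7.0 kb in the depositor's full sequence. It is one member of a series in which each plasmid carries a distinct synthetic six-nucleotide barcode, here number 67. In E. coli it is maintained at high copy through a ColE1/pUC-type origin and selected with ampicillin via the β-lactamase gene. The short lacI, lacZα, rop, bom, tetracycline-resistance and env fragments in the annotation are non-functional remnants of earlier cloning vectors.

The proviral region is bounded by the murine embryonic stem cell virus 5′ and 3′ LTRs. It contains the Ψ packaging signal plus a truncated, start-codon-less gag segment, an arrangement that generally improves encapsidation of the genomic RNA when gag, pol and env are supplied in trans by a packaging system. Downstream lies EGFP, which has no annotated promoter of its own and is therefore presumably expressed from the 5′ LTR. It is followed by a mouse PGK promoter driving puromycin N-acetyltransferase, so transduced cells can be both visualised by fluorescence and selected with puromycin. The barcode was inserted by restriction cloning between a BglII site (destroyed) and an EcoRI site. It is too short to be picked up in the feature table, so its exact position is not annotated, although the plasmid name suggests it sits next to GFP.

After integration the barcode becomes a heritable genomic tag. The stated purpose is to generate individually barcoded cell line variants, and the associated publication concerns a multiplexed in vivo small-molecule screening platform. This is consistent with pooling differently barcoded populations and telling them apart by sequencing.
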