Addgene plasmid #83744: MSCV-6NBC-GFP-PGK-Puro-Barcode67
Purpose: individual 6N barcode to make barcoded cell line variants
Depositing lab: Monte Winslow. Depositing organization: Stanford University. Publication: An in vivo multiplexed small-molecule screening platform. Gruner BM, Schulze CJ, Yang D, Ogasawara D, Dix MM, Rogers ZN, Chuang CH, McFarland CD, Chiou SH, Brown JM, Cravatt BF, Bogyo M, Winslow MM. Nat Methods. 2016 Sep 12. doi: 10.1038/nmeth.3992. PubMed 27617390.
Backbone
  Vector backbone: MSCV
  Vector type: Retroviral
  Selectable markers: Puromycin
Growth in bacteria
  Bacterial resistance: Ampicillin, 100 μg/mL
  Growth temperature: 37°C
  Growth strain: DH5alpha
  Copy number: High Copy
Gene/Insert
  Gene/Insert name: Barcode67
  Species: Synthetic
  Cloning method: Restriction Enzyme; 5′ cloning site BglII (destroyed during cloning); 3′ cloning site EcoRI (not destroyed)
  Sequencing primers: 5′ CCCTTGAACCTCCTCGTTCGACC
Terms and licenses: Academic/Nonprofit Terms; Industry Terms: Not Available to Industry
How to cite: MSCV-6NBC-GFP-PGK-Puro-Barcode67 was a gift from Monte Winslow (Addgene plasmid # 83744 ; http://n2t.net/addgene:83744 ; RRID:Addgene_83744)
