>Addgene plasmid #83744 | MSCV-6NBC-GFP-PGK-Puro-Barcode67 | addgene partial sequence | sequence record 165472 | pLXSN5 5'-CCCTTGAACCTCCTCGTTCGACC-3'
CAGCCCTCACTCCTTCTCTAGGCGCCGGAATTAGATCCAGCTACCCACCATGGTGAGCAAGGGCGAGGAG
CTGTTCACCGGGGTGGTGCCCATCCTGGTCGAGCTGGACGGCGACGTAAACGGCCACAAGTTCAGCGTGT
CCGGCGAGGGCGAGGGCGATGCCACCTACGGCAAGCTGACCCTGAAGTTCATCTGCACCACCGGCAAGCT
GCCCGTGCCCTGGCCCACCCTCGTGACCACCCTGACCTACGGCGTGCAGTGCTTCAGCCGCTACCCCGAC
CACATGAAGCAGCACGACTTCTTCAAGTCCGCCATGCCCGAAGGCTACGTCCAGGAGCGCACCATCTTCT
TCAAGGACGACGGCAACTACAAGACCCGCGCCGAGGTGAAGTTCGAGGGCGACACCCTGGTGAACCGCAT
CGAGCTGAAGGGCATCGACTTCAAGGAGGACGGCAACATCCTGGGGCACAAGCTGGAGTACAACTACAAC
AGCCACAACGTCTATATCATGGCCGACAAGCAGAAGAACGGCATCAAGGTGAACTTCAAGATCCGCCACA
ACATCGAGGACGGCAGCGTGCAGCTCGCCGACCACTACCAGCAGAACACCCCCATCGGCGACGGCCCCGT
GCTGCTGCCCGACAACCACTACCTGAGCACCCAGTCCGCCCTGAGCAAAGACCCCAACGAGAAGCGCGAT
CACATGGTCCTGCTGGAGTTCGTGACCGCCGCCGGGATCACTCTCGGCATGGACGAGCTGTACAAGTAGC
GGAGAATTCTACCGGGTAGGGGAGGCGCTTTTCCCAAGGCAGTCTGGAGCATGCGCTTTAG
